Addgene plasmid #209773: pLV_dCas9-KRAB_sgSTK4i_#1 (PuroR)
Purpose: CRISPRi for STK4
Depositing lab: Michael Wehr. Depositing organization: Klinikum der Ludwig Maximilians-Universitaet Muenchen. Publication: Comprehensive split TEV based protein-protein interaction screening reveals TAOK2 as a key modulator of Hippo signalling to limit growth. Ma X, Mandausch FJ, Wu Y, Sahoo VK, Ma W, Leoni G, Hostiuc M, Wintgens JP, Qiu J, Kannaiyan N, Rossner MJ, Wehr MC. Cell Signal. 2024 Jan;113:110917. doi: 10.1016/j.cellsig.2023.110917. Epub 2023 Oct 7. PubMed 37813295.
Backbone
  Vector backbone: pLV
  Vector type: Mammalian Expression, Lentiviral, CRISPR
  Selectable markers: Puromycin
Growth in bacteria
  Bacterial resistance: Ampicillin, 100 μg/mL
  Growth temperature: 37°C
  Growth strain: NEB Stable
  Copy number: High Copy
Gene/Insert
  Gene/Insert name: dCas9-KRAB, sgSTK4i (alt name: sgMST1i)
  gRNA/shRNA sequence: GGGAGGATGGAGCAGTGAGC
  Species: H. sapiens (human)
  Entrez Gene: STK4 (a.k.a. KRS2, MST1, YSK3)
  Cloning method: Restriction Enzyme; 5′ cloning site BsmBI (unknown if destroyed)
Terms and licenses: Academic/Nonprofit Terms; Industry Terms: Not Available to Industry
How to cite: pLV_dCas9-KRAB_sgSTK4i_#1 (PuroR) was a gift from Michael Wehr (Addgene plasmid # 209773 ; http://n2t.net/addgene:209773 ; RRID:Addgene_209773)
