[The description below was written by a language model from this plasmid's Addgene catalogue record and pLannotate feature annotations shown in this document.]
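Description:
pLV_dCas9-KRAB_sgSTK4i_#1 (PuroR) is an all-in-one lentiviral CRISPR interference vector built on a pLV backbone and designed to silence human STK4 (also known as MST1), a Hippo pathway kinase. In bacteria it is maintained through a high-copy ColE1/pUC-type origin with ampicillin resistance. The backbone also carries an f1 origin and, outside the viral transfer region, an SV40/EM7-driven bleomycin/Zeocin resistance cassette.

The viral genome is transcribed from a CMV enhancer/promoter fused to a truncated HIV-1 5' LTR. It contains the Ψ packaging signal, a partial gag sequence, the RRE for Rev-dependent nuclear export and the cPPT/CTS, and ends with a WPRE and a truncated 3' LTR followed by a bGH polyadenylation signal. This layout is typical of vectors packaged with helper plasmids supplied in trans. Two expression units sit in opposite orientations within it. A human U6 promoter on the reverse strand drives the STK4-targeting guide fused to the S. pyogenes gRNA scaffold; the guide was inserted by BsmBI cloning. On the forward strand, a human UbC promoter drives a 3xFLAG-tagged Cas9 fused to the ZNF10 KRAB repression domain. The annotation labels this simply as Cas9, while the catalogue entry identifies it as nuclease-dead dCas9. A puromycin N-acetyltransferase coding sequence follows KRAB for selecting transduced mammalian cells; the element linking it to the fusion is not annotated. Two loxP sites flank the whole U6/UbC cassette, which would in principle allow Cre-mediated excision.

The guide recruits dCas9-KRAB to the STK4 locus to repress its transcription, giving stable knockdown in transduced human cells. The "#1" in the name suggests it is one of several guides for this gene.
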