Features (pLannotate 1.2.2; 38 found; start..end, strand, type, name):
      1..66      +  CDS            3xFLAG: three tandem FLAG® epitope tags, followed by an enterokinase cleavage site
    103..4206    +  CDS            Cas9: Cas9 (Csn1) endonuclease from the Streptococcus pyogenes Type II CRISPR/Cas system generates RNA-guided double strand breaks in DNA
   4273..4467    +  CDS            KRAB: Krüppel-associated box (KRAB) transcriptional repression domain from the human zinc finger protein ZNF10 (Margolin et al., 1994)
   4615..5214    +  CDS            PuroR (fragment): puromycin N-acetyltransferase; pac from Streptomyces; confers resistance to puromycin
   5268..5301    +  protein_bind   loxP: Cre-mediated recombination occurs in the 8-bp core sequence (GCATACAT). Cre recombinase
   5302..5326    +  misc_feature   MCS (fragment): pBluescript multiple cloning site
   5326..5914    +  misc_feature   WPRE: woodchuck hepatitis virus posttranscriptional regulatory element
   5851..6432    +  CDS            nef (fragment): NEF_HV1H2 - Experimental evidence at protein level: Swiss-Prot protein existence level 1. Extracellular Nef protein targets CD4(+) T-lymphocytes for apoptosis by interacting with CXCR4 surface receptors. From Human immunodeficiency virus type 1 group M subtype B (isolate HXB2) (HIV-1).
   6439..6619    +  LTR            5' LTR (truncated): truncated 5' long terminal repeat (LTR) from HIV-1
   6651..6875    +  polyA_signal   bGH poly(A) signal: bovine growth hormone polyadenylation signal
   6879..6900    +  promoter       SV40 promoter (fragment): SV40 enhancer and early promoter
   6921..7349    +  rep_origin     f1 ori (sequence partly withheld): f1 bacteriophage origin of replication; arrow indicates direction of (+) strand synthesis
   7363..7692    +  promoter       SV40 promoter: SV40 enhancer and early promoter
   7740..7787    +  promoter       EM7 promoter: synthetic bacterial promoter&nbsp
   7806..8180    +  CDS            BleoR: antibiotic-binding protein; Sh ble from Streptoalloteichus hindustanus; confers resistance to bleomycin, phleomycin, and Zeocin™
   8190..8315    +  CDS            ble (fragment): BLE_KLEPN - Experimental evidence at protein level: Swiss-Prot protein existence level 1. Binding protein with a strong affinity to the bleomycin family of antibiotics. Binds to CL990; an antimitotic-antibiotic compound. From Klebsiella pneumoniae.
   8310..8431    +  polyA_signal   SV40 poly(A) signal: SV40 polyadenylation signal
   8502..8524    -  protein_bind   lac operator (fragment): The lac repressor binds to the lac operator to inhibit transcription in E. coli. This inhibition can be relieved by adding lactose or isopropyl-β-D-thiogalactopyranoside (IPTG). lac repressor encoded by lacI
   8528..8558    -  promoter       lac promoter: promoter for the E. coli lac operon
   8573..8594    -  protein_bind   CAP binding site: CAP binding activates transcription in the presence of cAMP. E. coli catabolite activator protein
   8607..8699    -  CDS            lacI (fragment): lac repressor; lacI; The lac repressor binds to the lac operator to inhibit transcription in E. coli. This inhibition can be relieved by adding lactose or isopropyl-β-D-thiogalactopyranoside (IPTG).
   8882..9470    -  rep_origin     ori: high-copy-number ColE1/pMB1/pBR322/pUC origin of replication
   9641..10501   -  CDS            AmpR: β-lactamase; bla; confers resistance to ampicillin, carbenicillin, and related antibiotics
  10502..10606   -  promoter       AmpR promoter: bla
  10665..10717   -  misc_feature   bom (fragment): basis of mobility region from pBR322
  10872..11251   +  enhancer       CMV enhancer: human cytomegalovirus immediate early enhancer
  11252..11451   +  promoter       CMV promoter: human cytomegalovirus (CMV) immediate early promoter
  11469..11649   +  LTR            5' LTR (truncated): truncated 5' long terminal repeat (LTR) from HIV-1
  11696..11821   +  misc_feature   HIV-1 Ψ: packaging signal of human immunodeficiency virus type 1
  11805..12168   +  CDS            HIV-1 gag (fragment): gag protein from human immunodeficiency virus 1; gag
  12314..12547   +  misc_feature   RRE: The Rev response element (RRE) of HIV-1 allows for Rev-dependent mRNA export from the nucleus to the cytoplasm.
  12924..13024   +  CDS            Rev (fragment): human immunodeficiency virus 1 (HIV-1) Rev protein; rev; enhances nuclear export of unspliced and incompletely spliced viral mRNAs
  13074..13191   +  misc_feature   cPPT/CTS: central polypurine tract and central termination sequence of HIV-1
  13235..13268   +  protein_bind   loxP: Cre-mediated recombination occurs in the 8-bp core sequence (GCATACAT). Cre recombinase
  13279..13354   -  misc_RNA       gRNA scaffold: guide RNA scaffold for the Streptococcus pyogenes CRISPR/Cas9 system
  13383..13623   -  promoter       U6 promoter: RNA polymerase III promoter for human U6 snRNA
  13656..14867   +  promoter       UbC promoter: human ubiquitin C promoter
  14878..14896   -  misc_feature   MCS (fragment): pUC18/19 multiple cloning site
>Addgene plasmid #209773 | pLV_dCas9-KRAB_sgSTK4i_#1 (PuroR) | addgene full sequence | sequence record 413613 | Addgene NGS Result
GACTACAAAGACCATGACGGTGATTATAAAGATCATGACATCGATTACAAGGATGACGATGACAAGATGG
CCCCCAAGAAGAAGAGGAAGGTGGGCCGCGGAATGGACAAGAAGTACTCCATTGGGCTCGCCATCGGCAC
AAACAGCGTCGGCTGGGCCGTCATTACGGACGAGTACAAGGTGCCGAGCAAAAAATTCAAAGTTCTGGGC
AATACCGATCGCCACAGCATAAAGAAGAACCTCATTGGCGCCCTCCTGTTCGACTCCGGGGAAACCGCCG
AAGCCACGCGGCTCAAAAGAACAGCACGGCGCAGATATACCCGCAGAAAGAATCGGATCTGCTACCTGCA
GGAGATCTTTAGTAATGAGATGGCTAAGGTGGATGACTCTTTCTTCCATAGGCTGGAGGAGTCCTTTTTG
GTGGAGGAGGATAAAAAGCACGAGCGCCACCCAATCTTTGGCAATATCGTGGACGAGGTGGCGTACCATG
AAAAGTACCCAACCATATATCATCTGAGGAAGAAGCTTGTAGACAGTACTGATAAGGCTGACTTGCGGTT
GATCTATCTCGCGCTGGCGCATATGATCAAATTTCGGGGACACTTCCTCATCGAGGGGGACCTGAACCCA
GACAACAGCGATGTCGACAAACTCTTTATCCAACTGGTTCAGACTTACAATCAGCTTTTCGAAGAGAACC
CGATCAACGCATCCGGAGTTGACGCCAAAGCAATCCTGAGCGCTAGGCTGTCCAAATCCCGGCGGCTCGA
AAACCTCATCGCACAGCTCCCTGGGGAGAAGAAGAACGGCCTGTTTGGTAATCTTATCGCCCTGTCACTC
GGGCTGACCCCCAACTTTAAATCTAACTTCGACCTGGCCGAAGATGCCAAGCTTCAACTGAGCAAAGACA
CCTACGATGATGATCTCGACAATCTGCTGGCCCAGATCGGCGACCAGTACGCAGACCTTTTTTTGGCGGC
AAAGAACCTGTCAGACGCCATTCTGCTGAGTGATATTCTGCGAGTGAACACGGAGATCACCAAAGCTCCG
CTGAGCGCTAGTATGATCAAGCGCTATGATGAGCACCACCAAGACTTGACTTTGCTGAAGGCCCTTGTCA
GACAGCAACTGCCTGAGAAGTACAAGGAAATTTTCTTCGATCAGTCTAAAAATGGCTACGCCGGATACAT
TGACGGCGGAGCAAGCCAGGAGGAATTTTACAAATTTATTAAGCCCATCTTGGAAAAAATGGACGGCACC
GAGGAGCTGCTGGTAAAGCTTAACAGAGAAGATCTGTTGCGCAAACAGCGCACTTTCGACAATGGAAGCA
TCCCCCACCAGATTCACCTGGGCGAACTGCACGCTATCCTCAGGCGGCAAGAGGATTTCTACCCCTTTTT
GAAAGATAACAGGGAAAAGATTGAGAAAATCCTCACATTTCGGATACCCTACTATGTAGGCCCCCTCGCC
CGGGGAAATTCCAGATTCGCGTGGATGACTCGCAAATCAGAAGAGACCATCACTCCCTGGAACTTCGAGG
AAGTCGTGGATAAGGGGGCCTCTGCCCAGTCCTTCATCGAAAGGATGACTAACTTTGATAAAAATCTGCC
TAACGAAAAGGTGCTTCCTAAACACTCTCTGCTGTACGAGTACTTCACAGTTTATAACGAGCTCACCAAG
GTCAAATACGTCACAGAAGGGATGAGAAAGCCAGCATTCCTGTCTGGAGAGCAGAAGAAAGCTATCGTGG
ACCTCCTCTTCAAGACGAACCGGAAAGTTACCGTGAAACAGCTCAAAGAAGACTATTTCAAAAAGATTGA
ATGTTTCGACTCTGTTGAAATCAGCGGAGTGGAGGATCGCTTCAACGCATCCCTGGGAACGTATCACGAT
CTCCTGAAAATCATTAAAGACAAGGACTTCCTGGACAATGAGGAGAACGAGGACATTCTTGAGGACATTG
TCCTCACCCTTACGTTGTTTGAAGATAGGGAGATGATTGAAGAACGCTTGAAAACTTACGCTCATCTCTT
CGACGACAAAGTCATGAAACAGCTCAAGAGGCGCCGATATACAGGATGGGGGCGGCTGTCAAGAAAACTG
ATCAATGGGATCCGAGACAAGCAGAGTGGAAAGACAATCCTGGATTTTCTTAAGTCCGATGGATTTGCCA
ACCGGAACTTCATGCAGTTGATCCATGATGACTCTCTCACCTTTAAGGAGGACATCCAGAAAGCACAAGT
TTCTGGCCAGGGGGACAGTCTTCACGAGCACATCGCTAATCTTGCAGGTAGCCCAGCTATCAAAAAGGGA
ATACTGCAGACCGTTAAGGTCGTGGATGAACTCGTCAAAGTAATGGGAAGGCATAAGCCCGAGAATATCG
TTATCGAGATGGCCCGAGAGAACCAAACTACCCAGAAGGGACAGAAGAACAGTAGGGAAAGGATGAAGAG
GATTGAAGAGGGTATAAAAGAACTGGGGTCCCAAATCCTTAAGGAACACCCAGTTGAAAACACCCAGCTT
CAGAATGAGAAGCTCTACCTGTACTACCTGCAGAACGGCAGGGACATGTACGTGGATCAGGAACTGGACA
TCAATCGGCTCTCCGACTACGACGTGGATGCCATCGTGCCCCAGTCTTTTCTCAAAGATGATTCTATTGA
TAATAAAGTGTTGACAAGATCCGATAAAAATAGAGGGAAGAGTGATAACGTCCCCTCAGAAGAAGTTGTC
AAGAAAATGAAAAATTATTGGCGGCAGCTGCTGAACGCCAAACTGATCACACAACGGAAGTTCGATAATC
TGACTAAGGCTGAACGAGGTGGCCTGTCTGAGTTGGATAAAGCCGGCTTCATCAAAAGGCAGCTTGTTGA
GACACGCCAGATCACCAAGCACGTGGCCCAAATTCTCGATTCACGCATGAACACCAAGTACGATGAAAAT
GACAAACTGATTCGAGAGGTGAAAGTTATTACTCTGAAGTCTAAGCTGGTCTCAGATTTCAGAAAGGACT
TTCAGTTTTATAAGGTGAGAGAGATCAACAATTACCACCATGCGCATGATGCCTACCTGAATGCAGTGGT
AGGCACTGCACTTATCAAAAAATATCCCAAGCTTGAATCTGAATTTGTTTACGGAGACTATAAAGTGTAC
GATGTTAGGAAAATGATCGCAAAGTCTGAGCAGGAAATAGGCAAGGCCACCGCTAAGTACTTCTTTTACA
GCAATATTATGAATTTTTTCAAGACCGAGATTACACTGGCCAATGGAGAGATTCGGAAGCGACCACTTAT
CGAAACAAACGGAGAAACAGGAGAAATCGTGTGGGACAAGGGTAGGGATTTCGCGACAGTCCGGAAGGTC
CTGTCCATGCCGCAGGTGAACATCGTTAAAAAGACCGAAGTACAGACCGGAGGCTTCTCCAAGGAAAGTA
TCCTCCCGAAAAGGAACAGCGACAAGCTGATCGCACGCAAAAAAGATTGGGACCCCAAGAAATACGGCGG
ATTCGATTCTCCTACAGTCGCTTACAGTGTACTGGTTGTGGCCAAAGTGGAGAAAGGGAAGTCTAAAAAA
CTCAAAAGCGTCAAGGAACTGCTGGGCATCACAATCATGGAGCGATCAAGCTTCGAAAAAAACCCCATCG
ACTTTCTCGAGGCGAAAGGATATAAAGAGGTCAAAAAAGACCTCATCATTAAGCTTCCCAAGTACTCTCT
CTTTGAGCTTGAAAACGGCCGGAAACGAATGCTCGCTAGTGCGGGCGAGCTGCAGAAAGGTAACGAGCTG
GCACTGCCCTCTAAATACGTTAATTTCTTGTATCTGGCCAGCCACTATGAAAAGCTCAAAGGGTCTCCCG
AAGATAATGAGCAGAAGCAGCTGTTCGTGGAACAACACAAACACTACCTTGATGAGATCATCGAGCAAAT
AAGCGAATTCTCCAAAAGAGTGATCCTCGCCGACGCTAACCTCGATAAGGTGCTTTCTGCTTACAATAAG
CACAGGGATAAGCCCATCAGGGAGCAGGCAGAAAACATTATCCACTTGTTTACTCTGACCAACTTGGGCG
CGCCTGCAGCCTTCAAGTACTTCGACACCACCATAGACAGAAAGCGGTACACCTCTACAAAGGAGGTCCT
GGACGCCACACTGATTCATCAGTCAATTACGGGGCTCTATGAAACAAGAATCGACCTCTCTCAGCTCGGT
GGAGACAGCAGGGCTGACCCCAAGAAGAAGAGGAAGGTGGCTAGCGATGCTAAGTCACTGACTGCCTGGT
CCCGGACACTGGTGACCTTCAAGGATGTGTTTGTGGACTTCACCAGGGAGGAGTGGAAGCTGCTGGACAC
TGCTCAGCAGATCCTGTACAGAAATGTGATGCTGGAGAACTATAAGAACCTGGTTTCCTTGGGTTATCAG
CTTACTAAGCCAGATGTGATCCTCCGGTTGGAGAAGGGAGAAGAGCCCTGGCTGGTGGAGAGAGAAATTC
ACCAAGAGACCCATCCTGATTCAGAGACTGCATTTGAAATCAAATCATCAGTTCCGAAAAAGAAACGCAA
AGTTGCTAGCGAGGGCAGAGGAAGTCTTCTAACATGCGGTGACGTGGAGGAGAATCCCGGCCCTATGACC
GAGTACAAGCCCACGGTGCGCCTCGCCACCCGCGACGACGTCCCCAGGGCCGTACGCACCCTCGCCGCCG
CGTTCGCCGACTACCCCGCCACGCGCCACACCGTCGATCCGGACCGCCACATCGAGCGGGTCACCGAGCT
GCAAGAACTCTTCCTCACGCGCGTCGGGCTCGACATCGGCAAGGTGTGGGTCGCGGACGACGGCGCCGCG
GTGGCGGTCTGGACCACGCCGGAGAGCGTCGAAGCGGGGGCGGTGTTCGCCGAGATCGGCCCGCGCATGG
CCGAGTTGAGCGGTTCCCGGCTGGCCGCGCAGCAACAGATGGAAGGCCTCCTGGCGCCGCACCGGCCCAA
GGAGCCCGCGTGGTTCCTGGCCACCGTCGGCGTGTCGCCCGACCACCAGGGCAAGGGTCTGGGCAGCGCC
GTCGTGCTCCCCGGAGTGGAGGCGGCCGAGCGCGCCGGGGTGCCCGCCTTCCTGGAGACCTCCGCGCCCC
GCAACCTCCCCTTCTACGAGCGGCTCGGCTTCACCGTCACCGCCGACGTCGAGGTGCCCGAAGGACCGCG
CACCTGGTGCATGACCCGCAAGCCCGGTGCCTGACCAGCACACTGGCGGCCGTTACTAGCTTCTGCAGCA
CGACCGGTTGATAATAGATAACTTCGTATAGCATACATTATACGAAGTTATGAATTCGATATCAAGCTTA
TCGATAATCAACCTCTGGATTACAAAATTTGTGAAAGATTGACTGGTATTCTTAACTATGTTGCTCCTTT
TACGCTATGTGGATACGCTGCTTTAATGCCTTTGTATCATGCTATTGCTTCCCGTATGGCTTTCATTTTC
TCCTCCTTGTATAAATCCTGGTTGCTGTCTCTTTATGAGGAGTTGTGGCCCGTTGTCAGGCAACGTGGCG
TGGTGTGCACTGTGTTTGCTGACGCAACCCCCACTGGTTGGGGCATTGCCACCACCTGTCAGCTCCTTTC
CGGGACTTTCGCTTTCCCCCTCCCTATTGCCACGGCGGAACTCATCGCCGCCTGCCTTGCCCGCTGCTGG
ACAGGGGCTCGGCTGTTGGGCACTGACAATTCCGTGGTGTTGTCGGGGAAATCATCGTCCTTTCCTTGGC
TGCTCGCCTGTGTTGCCACCTGGATTCTGCGCGGGACGTCCTTCTGCTACGTCCCTTCGGCCCTCAATCC
AGCGGACCTTCCTTCCCGCGGCCTGCTGCCGGCTCTGCGGCCTCTTCCGCGTCTTCGCCTTCGCCCTCAG
ACGAGTCGGATCTCCCTTTGGGCCGCCTCCCCGCATCGATACCGTCGACCTCGAGACCTAGAAAAACATG
GAGCAATCACAAGTAGCAATACAGCAGCTACCAATGCTGATTGTGCCTGGCTAGAAGCACAAGAGGAGGA
GGAGGTGGGTTTTCCAGTCACACCTCAGGTACCTTTAAGACCAATGACTTACAAGGCAGCTGTAGATCTT
AGCCACTTTTTAAAAGAAAAGGGGGGACTGGAAGGGCTAATTCACTCCCAACGAAGACAAGATATCCTTG
ATCTGTGGATCTACCACACACAAGGCTACTTCCCTGATTGGCAGAACTACACACCAGGGCCAGGGATCAG
ATATCCACTGACCTTTGGATGGTGCTACAAGCTAGTACCAGTTGAGCAAGAGAAGGTAGAAGAAGCCAAT
GAAGGAGAGAACACCCGCTTGTTACACCCTGTGAGCCTGCATGGGATGGATGACCCGGAGAGAGAAGTAT
TAGAGTGGAGGTTTGACAGCCGCCTAGCATTTCATCACATGGCCCGAGAGCTGCATCCGGACTGTACTGG
GTCTCTCTGGTTAGACCAGATCTGAGCCTGGGAGCTCTCTGGCTAACTAGGGAACCCACTGCTTAAGCCT
CAATAAAGCTTGCCTTGAGTGCTTCAAGTAGTGTGTGCCCGTCTGTTGTGTGACTCTGGTAACTAGAGAT
CCCTCAGACCCTTTTAGTCAGTGTGGAAAATCTCTAGCAGGGCCCGTTTAAACCCGCTGATCAGCCTCGA
CTGTGCCTTCTAGTTGCCAGCCATCTGTTGTTTGCCCCTCCCCCGTGCCTTCCTTGACCCTGGAAGGTGC
CACTCCCACTGTCCTTTCCTAATAAAATGAGGAAATTGCATCGCATTGTCTGAGTAGGTGTCATTCTATT
CTGGGGGGTGGGGTGGGGCAGGACAGCAAGGGGGAGGATTGGGAAGACAATAGCAGGCATGCTGGGGATG
CGGTGGGCTCTATGGCTTCTGAGGCGGAAAGAACCAGCTGGGGCTCTAGGGGGTATCCCC
[124 nt withheld, positions 6921-7044]
C
[91 nt withheld, positions 7046-7136]
A
[49 nt withheld, positions 7138-7186]
CCTTTGACGTTGGAGTCCACGTTCTTT
[37 nt withheld, positions 7214-7250]
ACCCTATCTCGGTCTATTCTTTTGATTTATAAGGGATTTTGCCGATTTCGGCCTATTGGTTAAAAAATGA
GCTGATTTAACAAAAATTTAACGCGAATTAATTCTGTGGAATGTGTGTCAGTTAGGGTGTGGAAAGTCCC
CAGGCTCCCCAGCAGGCAGAAGTATGCAAAGCATGCATCTCAATTAGTCAGCAACCAGGTGTGGAAAGTC
CCCAGGCTCCCCAGCAGGCAGAAGTATGCAAAGCATGCATCTCAATTAGTCAGCAACCATAGTCCCGCCC
CTAACTCCGCCCATCCCGCCCCTAACTCCGCCCAGTTCCGCCCATTCTCCGCCCCATGGCTGACTAATTT
TTTTTATTTATGCAGAGGCCGAGGCCGCCTCTGCCTCTGAGCTATTCCAGAAGTAGTGAGGAGGCTTTTT
TGGAGGCCTAGGCTTTTGCAAAAAGCTCCCGGGAGCTTGTATATCCATTTTCGGATCTGATCAGCACGTG
TTGACAATTAATCATCGGCATAGTATATCGGCATAGTATAATACGACAAGGTGAGGAACTAAACCATGGC
CAAGTTGACCAGTGCCGTTCCGGTGCTCACCGCGCGCGACGTCGCCGGAGCGGTCGAGTTCTGGACCGAC
CGGCTCGGGTTCTCCCGGGACTTCGTGGAGGACGACTTCGCCGGTGTGGTCCGGGACGACGTGACCCTGT
TCATCAGCGCGGTCCAGGACCAGGTGGTGCCGGACAACACCCTGGCCTGGGTGTGGGTGCGCGGCCTGGA
CGAGCTGTACGCCGAGTGGTCGGAGGTCGTGTCCACGAACTTCCGGGACGCCTCCGGGCCGGCCATGACC
GAGATCGGCGAGCAGCCGTGGGGGCGGGAGTTCGCCCTGCGCGACCCGGCCGGCAACTGCGTGCACTTCG
TGGCCGAGGAGCAGGACTGACACGTGCTACGAGATTTCGATTCCACCGCCGCCTTCTATGAAAGGTTGGG
CTTCGGAATCGTTTTCCGGGACGCCGGCTGGATGATCCTCCAGCGCGGGGATCTCATGCTGGAGTTCTTC
GCCCACCCCAACTTGTTTATTGCAGCTTATAATGGTTACAAATAAAGCAATAGCATCACAAATTTCACAA
ATAAAGCATTTTTTTCACTGCATTCTAGTTGTGGTTTGTCCAAACTCATCAATGTATCTTATCATGTCTG
TATACCGTCGACCTCTAGCTAGAGCTTGGCGTAATCATGGTCATAGCTGTTTCCTGTGTGAAATTGTTAT
CCGCTCACAATTCCACACAACATACGAGCCGGAAGCATAAAGTGTAAAGCCTGGGGTGCCTAATGAGTGA
GCTAACTCACATTAATTGCGTTGCGCTCACTGCCCGCTTTCCAGTCGGGAAACCTGTCGTGCCAGCTGCA
TTAATGAATCGGCCAACGCGCGGGGAGAGGCGGTTTGCGTATTGGGCGCTCTTCCGCTTCCTCGCTCACT
GACTCGCTGCGCTCGGTCGTTCGGCTGCGGCGAGCGGTATCAGCTCACTCAAAGGCGGTAATACGGTTAT
CCACAGAATCAGGGGATAACGCAGGAAAGAACATGTGAGCAAAAGGCCAGCAAAAGGCCAGGAACCGTAA
AAAGGCCGCGTTGCTGGCGTTTTTCCATAGGCTCCGCCCCCCTGACGAGCATCACAAAAATCGACGCTCA
AGTCAGAGGTGGCGAAACCCGACAGGACTATAAAGATACCAGGCGTTTCCCCCTGGAAGCTCCCTCGTGC
GCTCTCCTGTTCCGACCCTGCCGCTTACCGGATACCTGTCCGCCTTTCTCCCTTCGGGAAGCGTGGCGCT
TTCTCATAGCTCACGCTGTAGGTATCTCAGTTCGGTGTAGGTCGTTCGCTCCAAGCTGGGCTGTGTGCAC
GAACCCCCCGTTCAGCCCGACCGCTGCGCCTTATCCGGTAACTATCGTCTTGAGTCCAACCCGGTAAGAC
ACGACTTATCGCCACTGGCAGCAGCCACTGGTAACAGGATTAGCAGAGCGAGGTATGTAGGCGGTGCTAC
AGAGTTCTTGAAGTGGTGGCCTAACTACGGCTACACTAGAAGAACAGTATTTGGTATCTGCGCTCTGCTG
AAGCCAGTTACCTTCGGAAAAAGAGTTGGTAGCTCTTGATCCGGCAAACAAACCACCGCTGGTAGCGGTG
GTTTTTTTGTTTGCAAGCAGCAGATTACGCGCAGAAAAAAAGGATCTCAAGAAGATCCTTTGATCTTTTC
TACGGGGTCTGACGCTCAGTGGAACGAAAACTCACGTTAAGGGATTTTGGTCATGAGATTATCAAAAAGG
ATCTTCACCTAGATCCTTTTAAATTAAAAATGAAGTTTTAAATCAATCTAAAGTATATATGAGTAAACTT
GGTCTGACAGTTACCAATGCTTAATCAGTGAGGCACCTATCTCAGCGATCTGTCTATTTCGTTCATCCAT
AGTTGCCTGACTCCCCGTCGTGTAGATAACTACGATACGGGAGGGCTTACCATCTGGCCCCAGTGCTGCA
ATGATACCGCGAGACCCACGCTCACCGGCTCCAGATTTATCAGCAATAAACCAGCCAGCCGGAAGGGCCG
AGCGCAGAAGTGGTCCTGCAACTTTATCCGCCTCCATCCAGTCTATTAATTGTTGCCGGGAAGCTAGAGT
AAGTAGTTCGCCAGTTAATAGTTTGCGCAACGTTGTTGCCATTGCTACAGGCATCGTGGTGTCACGCTCG
TCGTTTGGTATGGCTTCATTCAGCTCCGGTTCCCAACGATCAAGGCGAGTTACATGATCCCCCATGTTGT
GCAAAAAAGCGGTTAGCTCCTTCGGTCCTCCGATCGTTGTCAGAAGTAAGTTGGCCGCAGTGTTATCACT
CATGGTTATGGCAGCACTGCATAATTCTCTTACTGTCATGCCATCCGTAAGATGCTTTTCTGTGACTGGT
GAGTACTCAACCAAGTCATTCTGAGAATAGTGTATGCGGCGACCGAGTTGCTCTTGCCCGGCGTCAATAC
GGGATAATACCGCGCCACATAGCAGAACTTTAAAAGTGCTCATCATTGGAAAACGTTCTTCGGGGCGAAA
ACTCTCAAGGATCTTACCGCTGTTGAGATCCAGTTCGATGTAACCCACTCGTGCACCCAACTGATCTTCA
GCATCTTTTACTTTCACCAGCGTTTCTGGGTGAGCAAAAACAGGAAGGCAAAATGCCGCAAAAAAGGGAA
TAAGGGCGACACGGAAATGTTGAATACTCATACTCTTCCTTTTTCAATATTATTGAAGCATTTATCAGGG
TTATTGTCTCATGAGCGGATACATATTTGAATGTATTTAGAAAAATAAACAAATAGGGGTTCCGCGCACA
TTTCCCCGAAAAGTGCCACCTGACGTCGACGGATCGGGAGATCTCCCGATCCCCTATGGTGCACTCTCAG
TACAATCTGCTCTGATGCCGCATAGTTAAGCCAGTATCTGCTCCCTGCTTGTGTGTTGGAGGTCGCTGAG
TAGTGCGCGAGCAAAATTTAAGCTACAACAAGGCAAGGCTTGACCGACAATTGCATGAAGAATCTGCTTA
GGGTTAGGCGTTTTGCGCTGCTTCGCGATGTACGGGCCAGATATACGCGTTGACATTGATTATTGACTAG
TTATTAATAGTAATCAATTACGGGGTCATTAGTTCATAGCCCATATATGGAGTTCCGCGTTACATAACTT
ACGGTAAATGGCCCGCCTGGCTGACCGCCCAACGACCCCCGCCCATTGACGTCAATAATGACGTATGTTC
CCATAGTAACGCCAATAGGGACTTTCCATTGACGTCAATGGGTGGAGTATTTACGGTAAACTGCCCACTT
GGCAGTACATCAAGTGTATCATATGCCAAGTACGCCCCCTATTGACGTCAATGACGGTAAATGGCCCGCC
TGGCATTATGCCCAGTACATGACCTTATGGGACTTTCCTACTTGGCAGTACATCTACGTATTAGTCATCG
CTATTACCATGGTGATGCGGTTTTGGCAGTACATCAATGGGCGTGGATAGCGGTTTGACTCACGGGGATT
TCCAAGTCTCCACCCCATTGACGTCAATGGGAGTTTGTTTTGGCACCAAAATCAACGGGACTTTCCAAAA
TGTCGTAACAACTCCGCCCCATTGACGCAAATGGGCGGTAGGCGTGTACGGTGGGAGGTCTATATAAGCA
GCGCGTTTTGCCTGTACTGGGTCTCTCTGGTTAGACCAGATCTGAGCCTGGGAGCTCTCTGGCTAACTAG
GGAACCCACTGCTTAAGCCTCAATAAAGCTTGCCTTGAGTGCTTCAAGTAGTGTGTGCCCGTCTGTTGTG
TGACTCTGGTAACTAGAGATCCCTCAGACCCTTTTAGTCAGTGTGGAAAATCTCTAGCAGTGGCGCCCGA
ACAGGGACTTGAAAGCGAAAGGGAAACCAGAGGAGCTCTCTCGACGCAGGACTCGGCTTGCTGAAGCGCG
CACGGCAAGAGGCGAGGGGCGGCGACTGGTGAGTACGCCAAAAATTTTGACTAGCGGAGGCTAGAAGGAG
AGAGATGGGTGCGAGAGCGTCAGTATTAAGCGGGGGAGAATTAGATCGCGATGGGAAAAAATTCGGTTAA
GGCCAGGGGGAAAGAAAAAATATAAATTAAAACATATAGTATGGGCAAGCAGGGAGCTAGAACGATTCGC
AGTTAATCCTGGCCTGTTAGAAACATCAGAAGGCTGTAGACAAATACTGGGACAGCTACAACCATCCCTT
CAGACAGGATCAGAAGAACTTAGATCATTATATAATACAGTAGCAACCCTCTATTGTGTGCATCAAAGGA
TAGAGATAAAAGACACCAAGGAAGCTTTAGACAAGATAGAGGAAGAGCAAAACAAAAGTAAGACCACCGC
ACAGCAAGCGGCCGCTGATCTTCAGACCTGGAGGAGGAGATATGAGGGACAATTGGAGAAGTGAATTATA
TAAATATAAAGTAGTAAAAATTGAACCATTAGGAGTAGCACCCACCAAGGCAAAGAGAAGAGTGGTGCAG
AGAGAAAAAAGAGCAGTGGGAATAGGAGCTTTGTTCCTTGGGTTCTTGGGAGCAGCAGGAAGCACTATGG
GCGCAGCGTCAATGACGCTGACGGTACAGGCCAGACAATTATTGTCTGGTATAGTGCAGCAGCAGAACAA
TTTGCTGAGGGCTATTGAGGCGCAACAGCATCTGTTGCAACTCACAGTCTGGGGCATCAAGCAGCTCCAG
GCAAGAATCCTGGCTGTGGAAAGATACCTAAAGGATCAACAGCTCCTGGGGATTTGGGGTTGCTCTGGAA
AACTCATTTGCACCACTGCTGTGCCTTGGAATGCTAGTTGGAGTAATAAATCTCTGGAACAGATTTGGAA
TCACACGACCTGGATGGAGTGGGACAGAGAAATTAACAATTACACAAGCTTAATACACTCCTTAATTGAA
GAATCGCAAAACCAGCAAGAAAAGAATGAACAAGAATTATTGGAATTAGATAAATGGGCAAGTTTGTGGA
ATTGGTTTAACATAACAAATTGGCTGTGGTATATAAAATTATTCATAATGATAGTAGGAGGCTTGGTAGG
TTTAAGAATAGTTTTTGCTGTACTTTCTATAGTGAATAGAGTTAGGCAGGGATATTCACCATTATCGTTT
CAGACCCACCTCCCAACCCCGAGGGGACCCGACAGGCCCGAAGGAATAGAAGAAGAAGGTGGAGAGAGAG
ACAGAGACAGATCCATTCGATTAGTGAACGGATCGGCACTGCGTGCGCCAATTCTGCAGACAAATGGCAG
TATTCATCCACAATTTTAAAAGAAAAGGGGGGATTGGGGGGTACAGTGCAGGGGAAAGAATAGTAGACAT
AATAGCAACAGACATACAAACTAAAGAATTACAAAAACAAATTACAAAAATTCAAAATTTTCGGGTTTAT
TACAGGGACAGCAGAGATCCAGTTTGGTTAATTAATAACTTCGTATAGCATACATTATACGAAGTTATTA
AAAAAAAAGCACCGACTCGGTGCCACTTTTTCAAGTTGATAACGGACTAGCCTTATTTTAACTTGCTATT
TCTAGCTCTAAAACGCTCACTGCTCCATCCTCCCGGTGTTTCGTCCTTTCCACAAGATATATAAAGCCAA
GAAATCGAAATACTTTCAAGTTACGGTAAGCATATGATAGTCCATTTTAAAACATAATTTTAAAACTGCA
AACTACCCAAGAAATTATTACTTTCTACGTCACGTATTTTGTACTAATATCTTTGTGTTTACAGTCAAAT
TAATTCCAATTATCTCTCTAACAGCCTTGTATCGTATATGCAAATATGAAGGAATCATGGGAAATAGGCC
CTCTTAATTAATTAACCCGTGTCGGCTCCAGATCTGGCCTCCGCGCCGGGTTTTGGCGCCTCCCGCGGGC
GCCCCCCTCCTCACGGCGAGCGCTGCCACGTCAGACGAAGGGCGCAGCGAGCGTCCTGATCCTTCCGCCC
GGACGCTCAGGACAGCGGCCCGCTGCTCATAAGACTCGGCCTTAGAACCCCAGTATCAGCAGAAGGACAT
TTTAGGACGGGACTTGGGTGACTCTAGGGCACTGGTTTTCTTTCCAGAGAGCGGAACAGGCGAGGAAAAG
TAGTCCCTTCTCGGCGATTCTGCGGAGGGATCTCCGTGGGGCGGTGAACGCCGATGATTATATAAGGACG
CGCCGGGTGTGGCACAGCTAGTTCCGTCGCAGCCGGGATTTGGGTCGCGGTTCTTGTTTGTGGATCGCTG
TGATCGTCACTTGGTGAGTAGCGGGCTGCTGGGCTGGCCGGGGCTTTCGTGGCCGCCGGGCCGCTCGGTG
GGACGGAAGCGTGTGGAGAGACCGCCAAGGGCTGTAGTCTGGGTCCGCGAGCAAGGTTGCCCTGAACTGG
GGGTTGGGGGGAGCGCAGCAAAATGGCGGCTGTTCCCGAGTCTTGAATGGAAGACGCTTGTGAGGCGGGC
TGTGAGGTCGTTGAAACAAGGTGGGGGGCATGGTGGGCGGCAAGAACCCAAGGTCTTGAGGCCTTCGCTA
ATGCGGGAAAGCTCTTATTCGGGTGAGATGGGCTGGGGCACCATCTGGGGACCCTGACGTGAAGTTTGTC
ACTGACTGGAGAACTCGGTTTGTCGTCTGTTGCGGGGGCGGCAGTTATGGCGGTGCCGTTGGGCAGTGCA
CCCGTACCTTTGGGAGCGCGCGCCCTCGTCGTGTCGTGACGTCACCCGTTCTGTTGGCTTATAATGCAGG
GTGGGGCCACCTGCCGGTAGGTGTGCGGTAGGCTTTTCTCCGTCGCAGGACGCAGGGTTCGGGCCTAGGG
TAGGCTCTCCTGAATCGACAGGCGCCGGACCTCTGGTGAGGGGAGGGATAAGTGAGGCGTCAGTTTCTTT
GGTCGGTTTTATGTACCTATCTTCTTAAGTAGCTGAAGCTCCGGTTTTGAACTATGCGCTCGGGGTTGGC
GAGTGTGTTTTGTGAAGTTTTTTAGGCACCTTTTGAAATGTAATCATTTGGGTCAATATGTAATTTTCAG
TGTTAGACTAGTAAATTGTCCGCTAAATTCTGGCCGTTTTTGGCTTTTTTGTTAGACGAAGCTTGGGCTG
CAGGTCGACTCTAGAGCCACCATG
